Addgene plasmid #172525: pGMC00013
Purpose: sgRNA against mouse Mr1
Depositing lab: Raj Chari. Depositing organization: Frederick National Laboratory. Publication: Activating Mucosal-Associated Invariant T Cells Induces a Broad Antitumor Response. Ruf B, Catania VV, Wabitsch S, Ma C, Diggs LP, Zhang Q, Heinrich B, Subramanyam V, Cui LL, Pouzolles M, Evans CN, Chari R, Sakai S, Oh S, Barry CE III, Barber DL, Greten TF. Cancer Immunol Res. 2021 Jun 30. pii: 2326-6066.CIR-20-0925. doi: 10.1158/2326-6066.CIR-20-0925. PubMed 34193462.
Backbone
  Vector backbone: LentiCRISPRv2-mCherry
  Vector type: Mammalian Expression, Lentiviral
  Selectable markers: mCherry
Growth in bacteria
  Bacterial resistance: Ampicillin, 100 μg/mL
  Growth temperature: 37°C
  Growth strain: NEB Stable
  Copy number: High Copy
Gene/Insert
  Gene/Insert name: Mr1
  gRNA/shRNA sequence: ACACTGTCGTATGTAGTGAT
  Species: M. musculus (mouse)
  Entrez Gene: Mr1 (a.k.a. H2ls)
  Cloning method: Restriction Enzyme; 5′ cloning site BsmBI (destroyed during cloning); 3′ cloning site BsmBI (destroyed during cloning)
  Sequencing primers: 5′ GAGGGCCTATTTCCCATGATTCC
Terms and licenses: Academic/Nonprofit Terms; Industry Terms: Not Available to Industry
How to cite: pGMC00013 was a gift from Raj Chari (Addgene plasmid # 172525 ; http://n2t.net/addgene:172525 ; RRID:Addgene_172525)
