[The description below was written by a language model from this plasmid's Addgene catalogue record and pLannotate feature annotations shown in this document.]
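Description:
pGMC00013 is an all-in-one lentiviral CRISPR/Cas9 plasmid built on the LentiCRISPRv2-mCherry backbone and carrying a single guide RNA directed against mouse Mr1 (also known as H2ls), the gene for the MHC class I-related molecule that presents antigen to mucosal-associated invariant T cells. The guide was inserted between two BsmBI sites that were destroyed during cloning, placing it between a human U6 RNA polymerase III promoter and the Streptococcus pyogenes gRNA scaffold. Downstream, an EF-1α core promoter drives S. pyogenes Cas9, followed in the same orientation by an mCherry coding sequence. The feature table does not annotate the element linking the two open reading frames. mCherry is the recorded selectable marker, so transduced cells are identified or sorted by red fluorescence rather than by drug selection. A WPRE after the reporter enhances transcript stability and expression.

The cassette sits in a third-generation, self-inactivating HIV-1 transfer vector. A CMV enhancer/promoter fused to a truncated 5' LTR drives genomic RNA production in packaging cells. The Ψ packaging signal (extending into a gag fragment), RRE and cPPT/CTS support encapsidation, Rev-dependent nuclear export and nuclear import, and the ΔU3 3' LTR inactivates the viral promoter after integration. Outside the LTRs the backbone carries a bGH poly(A) signal, an f1 ori, and an SV40/EM7-driven BleoR cassette, which is not transferred with the provirus. In bacteria the plasmid replicates from a high-copy ColE1/pUC-type origin under ampicillin selection. The associated publication concerns antitumor responses induced by activating MAIT cells, consistent with use of this plasmid to disrupt Mr1 in mouse cells.
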