Features (pLannotate 1.2.2; 33 found; start..end, strand, type, name):
     18..70      -  misc_feature   bom (fragment): basis of mobility region from pBR322
    225..604     +  enhancer       CMV enhancer: human cytomegalovirus immediate early enhancer
    605..804     +  promoter       CMV promoter: human cytomegalovirus (CMV) immediate early promoter
    822..1002    +  LTR            5' LTR (truncated): truncated 5' long terminal repeat (LTR) from HIV-1
   1049..1174    +  misc_feature   HIV-1 Ψ: packaging signal of human immunodeficiency virus type 1
   1158..1521    +  CDS            HIV-1 gag (fragment): gag protein from human immunodeficiency virus 1; gag
   1667..1900    +  misc_feature   RRE: The Rev response element (RRE) of HIV-1 allows for Rev-dependent mRNA export from the nucleus to the cytoplasm.
   2277..2377    +  CDS            Rev (fragment): human immunodeficiency virus 1 (HIV-1) Rev protein; rev; enhances nuclear export of unspliced and incompletely spliced viral mRNAs
   2427..2544    +  misc_feature   cPPT/CTS: central polypurine tract and central termination sequence of HIV-1
   2595..2835    +  promoter       U6 promoter: RNA polymerase III promoter for human U6 snRNA
   2865..2940    +  misc_RNA       gRNA scaffold: guide RNA scaffold for the Streptococcus pyogenes CRISPR/Cas9 system
   2958..2976    +  CDS            small t antigen (fragment): SV40 (simian virus 40) small t antigen
   3002..3213    +  promoter       EF-1α core promoter: core promoter for human elongation factor EF-1α
   3238..7341    +  CDS            Cas9: Cas9 (Csn1) endonuclease from the Streptococcus pyogenes Type II CRISPR/Cas system generates RNA-guided double strand breaks in DNA
   7479..8186    +  CDS            mCherry: monomeric derivative of DsRed fluorescent protein (Shaner et al., 2004) mammalian codon-optimized
   8203..8791    +  misc_feature   WPRE: woodchuck hepatitis virus posttranscriptional regulatory element
   8842..8861    +  misc_feature   cPPT/CTS (fragment): central polypurine tract and central termination sequence of HIV-1
   8863..9096    +  LTR            3' LTR (ΔU3): self-inactivating 3' long terminal repeat (LTR) from HIV-1
   9128..9352    +  polyA_signal   bGH poly(A) signal: bovine growth hormone polyadenylation signal
   9356..9377    +  promoter       SV40 promoter (fragment): SV40 enhancer and early promoter
   9398..9826    +  rep_origin     f1 ori (sequence partly withheld): f1 bacteriophage origin of replication; arrow indicates direction of (+) strand synthesis
   9840..10169   +  promoter       SV40 promoter: SV40 enhancer and early promoter
  10217..10264   +  promoter       EM7 promoter: synthetic bacterial promoter&nbsp
  10283..10657   +  CDS            BleoR: antibiotic-binding protein; Sh ble from Streptoalloteichus hindustanus; confers resistance to bleomycin, phleomycin, and Zeocin™
  10667..10792   +  CDS            ble (fragment): BLE_KLEPN - Experimental evidence at protein level: Swiss-Prot protein existence level 1. Binding protein with a strong affinity to the bleomycin family of antibiotics. Binds to CL990; an antimitotic-antibiotic compound. From Klebsiella pneumoniae.
  10787..10908   +  polyA_signal   SV40 poly(A) signal: SV40 polyadenylation signal
  10979..11001   -  protein_bind   lac operator (fragment): The lac repressor binds to the lac operator to inhibit transcription in E. coli. This inhibition can be relieved by adding lactose or isopropyl-β-D-thiogalactopyranoside (IPTG). lac repressor encoded by lacI
  11005..11035   -  promoter       lac promoter: promoter for the E. coli lac operon
  11050..11071   -  protein_bind   CAP binding site: CAP binding activates transcription in the presence of cAMP. E. coli catabolite activator protein
  11084..11176   -  CDS            lacI (fragment): lac repressor; lacI; The lac repressor binds to the lac operator to inhibit transcription in E. coli. This inhibition can be relieved by adding lactose or isopropyl-β-D-thiogalactopyranoside (IPTG).
  11359..11947   -  rep_origin     ori: high-copy-number ColE1/pMB1/pBR322/pUC origin of replication
  12118..12978   -  CDS            AmpR: β-lactamase; bla; confers resistance to ampicillin, carbenicillin, and related antibiotics
  12979..13083   -  promoter       AmpR promoter: bla
>Addgene plasmid #172525 | pGMC00013 | addgene full sequence | sequence record 339457 | Addgene NGS Result
GAGATCTCCCGATCCCCTATGGTGCACTCTCAGTACAATCTGCTCTGATGCCGCATAGTTAAGCCAGTAT
CTGCTCCCTGCTTGTGTGTTGGAGGTCGCTGAGTAGTGCGCGAGCAAAATTTAAGCTACAACAAGGCAAG
GCTTGACCGACAATTGCATGAAGAATCTGCTTAGGGTTAGGCGTTTTGCGCTGCTTCGCGATGTACGGGC
CAGATATACGCGTTGACATTGATTATTGACTAGTTATTAATAGTAATCAATTACGGGGTCATTAGTTCAT
AGCCCATATATGGAGTTCCGCGTTACATAACTTACGGTAAATGGCCCGCCTGGCTGACCGCCCAACGACC
CCCGCCCATTGACGTCAATAATGACGTATGTTCCCATAGTAACGCCAATAGGGACTTTCCATTGACGTCA
ATGGGTGGAGTATTTACGGTAAACTGCCCACTTGGCAGTACATCAAGTGTATCATATGCCAAGTACGCCC
CCTATTGACGTCAATGACGGTAAATGGCCCGCCTGGCATTATGCCCAGTACATGACCTTATGGGACTTTC
CTACTTGGCAGTACATCTACGTATTAGTCATCGCTATTACCATGGTGATGCGGTTTTGGCAGTACATCAA
TGGGCGTGGATAGCGGTTTGACTCACGGGGATTTCCAAGTCTCCACCCCATTGACGTCAATGGGAGTTTG
TTTTGGCACCAAAATCAACGGGACTTTCCAAAATGTCGTAACAACTCCGCCCCATTGACGCAAATGGGCG
GTAGGCGTGTACGGTGGGAGGTCTATATAAGCAGCGCGTTTTGCCTGTACTGGGTCTCTCTGGTTAGACC
AGATCTGAGCCTGGGAGCTCTCTGGCTAACTAGGGAACCCACTGCTTAAGCCTCAATAAAGCTTGCCTTG
AGTGCTTCAAGTAGTGTGTGCCCGTCTGTTGTGTGACTCTGGTAACTAGAGATCCCTCAGACCCTTTTAG
TCAGTGTGGAAAATCTCTAGCAGTGGCGCCCGAACAGGGACTTGAAAGCGAAAGGGAAACCAGAGGAGCT
CTCTCGACGCAGGACTCGGCTTGCTGAAGCGCGCACGGCAAGAGGCGAGGGGCGGCGACTGGTGAGTACG
CCAAAAATTTTGACTAGCGGAGGCTAGAAGGAGAGAGATGGGTGCGAGAGCGTCAGTATTAAGCGGGGGA
GAATTAGATCGCGATGGGAAAAAATTCGGTTAAGGCCAGGGGGAAAGAAAAAATATAAATTAAAACATAT
AGTATGGGCAAGCAGGGAGCTAGAACGATTCGCAGTTAATCCTGGCCTGTTAGAAACATCAGAAGGCTGT
AGACAAATACTGGGACAGCTACAACCATCCCTTCAGACAGGATCAGAAGAACTTAGATCATTATATAATA
CAGTAGCAACCCTCTATTGTGTGCATCAAAGGATAGAGATAAAAGACACCAAGGAAGCTTTAGACAAGAT
AGAGGAAGAGCAAAACAAAAGTAAGACCACCGCACAGCAAGCGGCCGCTGATCTTCAGACCTGGAGGAGG
AGATATGAGGGACAATTGGAGAAGTGAATTATATAAATATAAAGTAGTAAAAATTGAACCATTAGGAGTA
GCACCCACCAAGGCAAAGAGAAGAGTGGTGCAGAGAGAAAAAAGAGCAGTGGGAATAGGAGCTTTGTTCC
TTGGGTTCTTGGGAGCAGCAGGAAGCACTATGGGCGCAGCGTCAATGACGCTGACGGTACAGGCCAGACA
ATTATTGTCTGGTATAGTGCAGCAGCAGAACAATTTGCTGAGGGCTATTGAGGCGCAACAGCATCTGTTG
CAACTCACAGTCTGGGGCATCAAGCAGCTCCAGGCAAGAATCCTGGCTGTGGAAAGATACCTAAAGGATC
AACAGCTCCTGGGGATTTGGGGTTGCTCTGGAAAACTCATTTGCACCACTGCTGTGCCTTGGAATGCTAG
TTGGAGTAATAAATCTCTGGAACAGATTTGGAATCACACGACCTGGATGGAGTGGGACAGAGAAATTAAC
AATTACACAAGCTTAATACACTCCTTAATTGAAGAATCGCAAAACCAGCAAGAAAAGAATGAACAAGAAT
TATTGGAATTAGATAAATGGGCAAGTTTGTGGAATTGGTTTAACATAACAAATTGGCTGTGGTATATAAA
ATTATTCATAATGATAGTAGGAGGCTTGGTAGGTTTAAGAATAGTTTTTGCTGTACTTTCTATAGTGAAT
AGAGTTAGGCAGGGATATTCACCATTATCGTTTCAGACCCACCTCCCAACCCCGAGGGGACCCGACAGGC
CCGAAGGAATAGAAGAAGAAGGTGGAGAGAGAGACAGAGACAGATCCATTCGATTAGTGAACGGATCGGC
ACTGCGTGCGCCAATTCTGCAGACAAATGGCAGTATTCATCCACAATTTTAAAAGAAAAGGGGGGATTGG
GGGGTACAGTGCAGGGGAAAGAATAGTAGACATAATAGCAACAGACATACAAACTAAAGAATTACAAAAA
CAAATTACAAAAATTCAAAATTTTCGGGTTTATTACAGGGACAGCAGAGATCCAGTTTGGTTAATTAAGG
TACCGAGGGCCTATTTCCCATGATTCCTTCATATTTGCATATACGATACAAGGCTGTTAGAGAGATAATT
AGAATTAATTTGACTGTAAACACAAAGATATTAGTACAAAATACGTGACGTAGAAAGTAATAATTTCTTG
GGTAGTTTGCAGTTTTAAAATTATGTTTTAAAATGGACTATCATATGCTTACCGTAACTTGAAAGTATTT
CGATTTCTTGGCTTTATATATCTTGTGGAAAGGACGAAACACCGACACTGTCGTATGTAGTGATGTTTTA
GAGCTAGAAATAGCAAGTTAAAATAAGGCTAGTCCGTTATCAACTTGAAAAAGTGGCACCGAGTCGGTGC
TTTTTTGAATTCGCTAGCTAGGTCTTGAAAGGAGTGGGAATTGGCTCCGGTGCCCGTCAGTGGGCAGAGC
GCACATCGCCCACAGTCCCCGAGAAGTTGGGGGGAGGGGTCGGCAATTGATCCGGTGCCTAGAGAAGGTG
GCGCGGGGTAAACTGGGAAAGTGATGTCGTGTACTGGCTCCGCCTTTTTCCCGAGGGTGGGGGAGAACCG
TATATAAGTGCAGTAGTCGCCGTGAACGTTCTTTTTCGCAACGGGTTTGCCGCCAGAACACAGGACCGGT
TCTAGAGCGCTGCCACCATGGACAAGAAGTACAGCATCGGCCTGGACATCGGCACCAACTCTGTGGGCTG
GGCCGTGATCACCGACGAGTACAAGGTGCCCAGCAAGAAATTCAAGGTGCTGGGCAACACCGACCGGCAC
AGCATCAAGAAGAACCTGATCGGAGCCCTGCTGTTCGACAGCGGCGAAACAGCCGAGGCCACCCGGCTGA
AGAGAACCGCCAGAAGAAGATACACCAGACGGAAGAACCGGATCTGCTATCTGCAAGAGATCTTCAGCAA
CGAGATGGCCAAGGTGGACGACAGCTTCTTCCACAGACTGGAAGAGTCCTTCCTGGTGGAAGAGGATAAG
AAGCACGAGCGGCACCCCATCTTCGGCAACATCGTGGACGAGGTGGCCTACCACGAGAAGTACCCCACCA
TCTACCACCTGAGAAAGAAACTGGTGGACAGCACCGACAAGGCCGACCTGCGGCTGATCTATCTGGCCCT
GGCCCACATGATCAAGTTCCGGGGCCACTTCCTGATCGAGGGCGACCTGAACCCCGACAACAGCGACGTG
GACAAGCTGTTCATCCAGCTGGTGCAGACCTACAACCAGCTGTTCGAGGAAAACCCCATCAACGCCAGCG
GCGTGGACGCCAAGGCCATCCTGTCTGCCAGACTGAGCAAGAGCAGACGGCTGGAAAATCTGATCGCCCA
GCTGCCCGGCGAGAAGAAGAATGGCCTGTTCGGAAACCTGATTGCCCTGAGCCTGGGCCTGACCCCCAAC
TTCAAGAGCAACTTCGACCTGGCCGAGGATGCCAAACTGCAGCTGAGCAAGGACACCTACGACGACGACC
TGGACAACCTGCTGGCCCAGATCGGCGACCAGTACGCCGACCTGTTTCTGGCCGCCAAGAACCTGTCCGA
CGCCATCCTGCTGAGCGACATCCTGAGAGTGAACACCGAGATCACCAAGGCCCCCCTGAGCGCCTCTATG
ATCAAGAGATACGACGAGCACCACCAGGACCTGACCCTGCTGAAAGCTCTCGTGCGGCAGCAGCTGCCTG
AGAAGTACAAAGAGATTTTCTTCGACCAGAGCAAGAACGGCTACGCCGGCTACATTGACGGCGGAGCCAG
CCAGGAAGAGTTCTACAAGTTCATCAAGCCCATCCTGGAAAAGATGGACGGCACCGAGGAACTGCTCGTG
AAGCTGAACAGAGAGGACCTGCTGCGGAAGCAGCGGACCTTCGACAACGGCAGCATCCCCCACCAGATCC
ACCTGGGAGAGCTGCACGCCATTCTGCGGCGGCAGGAAGATTTTTACCCATTCCTGAAGGACAACCGGGA
AAAGATCGAGAAGATCCTGACCTTCCGCATCCCCTACTACGTGGGCCCTCTGGCCAGGGGAAACAGCAGA
TTCGCCTGGATGACCAGAAAGAGCGAGGAAACCATCACCCCCTGGAACTTCGAGGAAGTGGTGGACAAGG
GCGCTTCCGCCCAGAGCTTCATCGAGCGGATGACCAACTTCGATAAGAACCTGCCCAACGAGAAGGTGCT
GCCCAAGCACAGCCTGCTGTACGAGTACTTCACCGTGTATAACGAGCTGACCAAAGTGAAATACGTGACC
GAGGGAATGAGAAAGCCCGCCTTCCTGAGCGGCGAGCAGAAAAAGGCCATCGTGGACCTGCTGTTCAAGA
CCAACCGGAAAGTGACCGTGAAGCAGCTGAAAGAGGACTACTTCAAGAAAATCGAGTGCTTCGACTCCGT
GGAAATCTCCGGCGTGGAAGATCGGTTCAACGCCTCCCTGGGCACATACCACGATCTGCTGAAAATTATC
AAGGACAAGGACTTCCTGGACAATGAGGAAAACGAGGACATTCTGGAAGATATCGTGCTGACCCTGACAC
TGTTTGAGGACAGAGAGATGATCGAGGAACGGCTGAAAACCTATGCCCACCTGTTCGACGACAAAGTGAT
GAAGCAGCTGAAGCGGCGGAGATACACCGGCTGGGGCAGGCTGAGCCGGAAGCTGATCAACGGCATCCGG
GACAAGCAGTCCGGCAAGACAATCCTGGATTTCCTGAAGTCCGACGGCTTCGCCAACAGAAACTTCATGC
AGCTGATCCACGACGACAGCCTGACCTTTAAAGAGGACATCCAGAAAGCCCAGGTGTCCGGCCAGGGCGA
TAGCCTGCACGAGCACATTGCCAATCTGGCCGGCAGCCCCGCCATTAAGAAGGGCATCCTGCAGACAGTG
AAGGTGGTGGACGAGCTCGTGAAAGTGATGGGCCGGCACAAGCCCGAGAACATCGTGATCGAAATGGCCA
GAGAGAACCAGACCACCCAGAAGGGACAGAAGAACAGCCGCGAGAGAATGAAGCGGATCGAAGAGGGCAT
CAAAGAGCTGGGCAGCCAGATCCTGAAAGAACACCCCGTGGAAAACACCCAGCTGCAGAACGAGAAGCTG
TACCTGTACTACCTGCAGAATGGGCGGGATATGTACGTGGACCAGGAACTGGACATCAACCGGCTGTCCG
ACTACGATGTGGACCATATCGTGCCTCAGAGCTTTCTGAAGGACGACTCCATCGACAACAAGGTGCTGAC
CAGAAGCGACAAGAACCGGGGCAAGAGCGACAACGTGCCCTCCGAAGAGGTCGTGAAGAAGATGAAGAAC
TACTGGCGGCAGCTGCTGAACGCCAAGCTGATTACCCAGAGAAAGTTCGACAATCTGACCAAGGCCGAGA
GAGGCGGCCTGAGCGAACTGGATAAGGCCGGCTTCATCAAGAGACAGCTGGTGGAAACCCGGCAGATCAC
AAAGCACGTGGCACAGATCCTGGACTCCCGGATGAACACTAAGTACGACGAGAATGACAAGCTGATCCGG
GAAGTGAAAGTGATCACCCTGAAGTCCAAGCTGGTGTCCGATTTCCGGAAGGATTTCCAGTTTTACAAAG
TGCGCGAGATCAACAACTACCACCACGCCCACGACGCCTACCTGAACGCCGTCGTGGGAACCGCCCTGAT
CAAAAAGTACCCTAAGCTGGAAAGCGAGTTCGTGTACGGCGACTACAAGGTGTACGACGTGCGGAAGATG
ATCGCCAAGAGCGAGCAGGAAATCGGCAAGGCTACCGCCAAGTACTTCTTCTACAGCAACATCATGAACT
TTTTCAAGACCGAGATTACCCTGGCCAACGGCGAGATCCGGAAGCGGCCTCTGATCGAGACAAACGGCGA
AACCGGGGAGATCGTGTGGGATAAGGGCCGGGATTTTGCCACCGTGCGGAAAGTGCTGAGCATGCCCCAA
GTGAATATCGTGAAAAAGACCGAGGTGCAGACAGGCGGCTTCAGCAAAGAGTCTATCCTGCCCAAGAGGA
ACAGCGATAAGCTGATCGCCAGAAAGAAGGACTGGGACCCTAAGAAGTACGGCGGCTTCGACAGCCCCAC
CGTGGCCTATTCTGTGCTGGTGGTGGCCAAAGTGGAAAAGGGCAAGTCCAAGAAACTGAAGAGTGTGAAA
GAGCTGCTGGGGATCACCATCATGGAAAGAAGCAGCTTCGAGAAGAATCCCATCGACTTTCTGGAAGCCA
AGGGCTACAAAGAAGTGAAAAAGGACCTGATCATCAAGCTGCCTAAGTACTCCCTGTTCGAGCTGGAAAA
CGGCCGGAAGAGAATGCTGGCCTCTGCCGGCGAACTGCAGAAGGGAAACGAACTGGCCCTGCCCTCCAAA
TATGTGAACTTCCTGTACCTGGCCAGCCACTATGAGAAGCTGAAGGGCTCCCCCGAGGATAATGAGCAGA
AACAGCTGTTTGTGGAACAGCACAAGCACTACCTGGACGAGATCATCGAGCAGATCAGCGAGTTCTCCAA
GAGAGTGATCCTGGCCGACGCTAATCTGGACAAAGTGCTGTCCGCCTACAACAAGCACCGGGATAAGCCC
ATCAGAGAGCAGGCCGAGAATATCATCCACCTGTTTACCCTGACCAATCTGGGAGCCCCTGCCGCCTTCA
AGTACTTTGACACCACCATCGACCGGAAGAGGTACACCAGCACCAAAGAGGTGCTGGACGCCACCCTGAT
CCACCAGAGCATCACCGGCCTGTACGAGACACGGATCGACCTGTCTCAGCTGGGAGGCGACAAGCGACCT
GCCGCCACAAAGAAGGCTGGACAGGCTAAGAAGAAGAAAGATTACAAAGACGATGACGATAAGGGATCCG
GCGCAACAAACTTCTCTCTGCTGAAACAAGCCGGAGATGTCGAAGAGAATCCTGGACCGGTGAGCAAGGG
CGAGGAGGATAACATGGCCATCATCAAGGAGTTCATGCGCTTCAAGGTGCACATGGAGGGCTCCGTGAAC
GGCCACGAGTTCGAGATCGAGGGCGAGGGCGAGGGCCGCCCCTACGAGGGCACCCAGACCGCCAAGCTGA
AGGTGACCAAGGGTGGCCCCCTGCCCTTCGCCTGGGACATCCTGTCCCCTCAGTTCATGTACGGCTCCAA
GGCCTACGTGAAGCACCCCGCCGACATCCCCGACTACTTGAAGCTGTCCTTCCCCGAGGGCTTCAAGTGG
GAGCGCGTGATGAACTTCGAGGACGGCGGCGTGGTGACCGTGACCCAGGACTCCTCCCTGCAGGACGGCG
AGTTCATCTACAAGGTGAAGCTGCGCGGCACCAACTTCCCCTCCGACGGCCCCGTAATGCAGAAGAAGAC
CATGGGCTGGGAGGCCTCCTCCGAGCGGATGTACCCCGAGGACGGCGCCCTGAAGGGCGAGATCAAGCAG
AGGCTGAAGCTGAAGGACGGCGGCCACTACGACGCTGAGGTCAAGACCACCTACAAGGCCAAGAAGCCCG
TGCAGCTGCCCGGCGCCTACAACGTCAACATCAAGTTGGACATCACCTCCCACAACGAGGACTACACCAT
CGTGGAACAGTACGAACGCGCCGAGGGCCGCCACTCCACCGGCGGCATGGACGAGCTGTACAAGTAAACG
CGTTAAGTCGACAATCAACCTCTGGATTACAAAATTTGTGAAAGATTGACTGGTATTCTTAACTATGTTG
CTCCTTTTACGCTATGTGGATACGCTGCTTTAATGCCTTTGTATCATGCTATTGCTTCCCGTATGGCTTT
CATTTTCTCCTCCTTGTATAAATCCTGGTTGCTGTCTCTTTATGAGGAGTTGTGGCCCGTTGTCAGGCAA
CGTGGCGTGGTGTGCACTGTGTTTGCTGACGCAACCCCCACTGGTTGGGGCATTGCCACCACCTGTCAGC
TCCTTTCCGGGACTTTCGCTTTCCCCCTCCCTATTGCCACGGCGGAACTCATCGCCGCCTGCCTTGCCCG
CTGCTGGACAGGGGCTCGGCTGTTGGGCACTGACAATTCCGTGGTGTTGTCGGGGAAATCATCGTCCTTT
CCTTGGCTGCTCGCCTGTGTTGCCACCTGGATTCTGCGCGGGACGTCCTTCTGCTACGTCCCTTCGGCCC
TCAATCCAGCGGACCTTCCTTCCCGCGGCCTGCTGCCGGCTCTGCGGCCTCTTCCGCGTCTTCGCCTTCG
CCCTCAGACGAGTCGGATCTCCCTTTGGGCCGCCTCCCCGCGTCGACTTTAAGACCAATGACTTACAAGG
CAGCTGTAGATCTTAGCCACTTTTTAAAAGAAAAGGGGGGACTGGAAGGGCTAATTCACTCCCAACGAAG
ACAAGATCTGCTTTTTGCTTGTACTGGGTCTCTCTGGTTAGACCAGATCTGAGCCTGGGAGCTCTCTGGC
TAACTAGGGAACCCACTGCTTAAGCCTCAATAAAGCTTGCCTTGAGTGCTTCAAGTAGTGTGTGCCCGTC
TGTTGTGTGACTCTGGTAACTAGAGATCCCTCAGACCCTTTTAGTCAGTGTGGAAAATCTCTAGCAGGGC
CCGTTTAAACCCGCTGATCAGCCTCGACTGTGCCTTCTAGTTGCCAGCCATCTGTTGTTTGCCCCTCCCC
CGTGCCTTCCTTGACCCTGGAAGGTGCCACTCCCACTGTCCTTTCCTAATAAAATGAGGAAATTGCATCG
CATTGTCTGAGTAGGTGTCATTCTATTCTGGGGGGTGGGGTGGGGCAGGACAGCAAGGGGGAGGATTGGG
AAGACAATAGCAGGCATGCTGGGGATGCGGTGGGCTCTATGGCTTCTGAGGCGGAAAGAACCAGCTGGGG
CTCTAGGGGGTATCCCC
[124 nt withheld, positions 9398-9521]
C
[91 nt withheld, positions 9523-9613]
A
[49 nt withheld, positions 9615-9663]
CCTTTGACGTTGGAGTCCACGTTCTTT
[37 nt withheld, positions 9691-9727]
ACCCTATCTCGGTCTATTCTTTTGATTTATAAGGGATTTTGCCGATTTCGGCCTATTGGTTAAAAAATGA
GCTGATTTAACAAAAATTTAACGCGAATTAATTCTGTGGAATGTGTGTCAGTTAGGGTGTGGAAAGTCCC
CAGGCTCCCCAGCAGGCAGAAGTATGCAAAGCATGCATCTCAATTAGTCAGCAACCAGGTGTGGAAAGTC
CCCAGGCTCCCCAGCAGGCAGAAGTATGCAAAGCATGCATCTCAATTAGTCAGCAACCATAGTCCCGCCC
CTAACTCCGCCCATCCCGCCCCTAACTCCGCCCAGTTCCGCCCATTCTCCGCCCCATGGCTGACTAATTT
TTTTTATTTATGCAGAGGCCGAGGCCGCCTCTGCCTCTGAGCTATTCCAGAAGTAGTGAGGAGGCTTTTT
TGGAGGCCTAGGCTTTTGCAAAAAGCTCCCGGGAGCTTGTATATCCATTTTCGGATCTGATCAGCACGTG
TTGACAATTAATCATCGGCATAGTATATCGGCATAGTATAATACGACAAGGTGAGGAACTAAACCATGGC
CAAGTTGACCAGTGCCGTTCCGGTGCTCACCGCGCGCGACGTCGCCGGAGCGGTCGAGTTCTGGACCGAC
CGGCTCGGGTTCTCCCGGGACTTCGTGGAGGACGACTTCGCCGGTGTGGTCCGGGACGACGTGACCCTGT
TCATCAGCGCGGTCCAGGACCAGGTGGTGCCGGACAACACCCTGGCCTGGGTGTGGGTGCGCGGCCTGGA
CGAGCTGTACGCCGAGTGGTCGGAGGTCGTGTCCACGAACTTCCGGGACGCCTCCGGGCCGGCCATGACC
GAGATCGGCGAGCAGCCGTGGGGGCGGGAGTTCGCCCTGCGCGACCCGGCCGGCAACTGCGTGCACTTCG
TGGCCGAGGAGCAGGACTGACACGTGCTACGAGATTTCGATTCCACCGCCGCCTTCTATGAAAGGTTGGG
CTTCGGAATCGTTTTCCGGGACGCCGGCTGGATGATCCTCCAGCGCGGGGATCTCATGCTGGAGTTCTTC
GCCCACCCCAACTTGTTTATTGCAGCTTATAATGGTTACAAATAAAGCAATAGCATCACAAATTTCACAA
ATAAAGCATTTTTTTCACTGCATTCTAGTTGTGGTTTGTCCAAACTCATCAATGTATCTTATCATGTCTG
TATACCGTCGACCTCTAGCTAGAGCTTGGCGTAATCATGGTCATAGCTGTTTCCTGTGTGAAATTGTTAT
CCGCTCACAATTCCACACAACATACGAGCCGGAAGCATAAAGTGTAAAGCCTGGGGTGCCTAATGAGTGA
GCTAACTCACATTAATTGCGTTGCGCTCACTGCCCGCTTTCCAGTCGGGAAACCTGTCGTGCCAGCTGCA
TTAATGAATCGGCCAACGCGCGGGGAGAGGCGGTTTGCGTATTGGGCGCTCTTCCGCTTCCTCGCTCACT
GACTCGCTGCGCTCGGTCGTTCGGCTGCGGCGAGCGGTATCAGCTCACTCAAAGGCGGTAATACGGTTAT
CCACAGAATCAGGGGATAACGCAGGAAAGAACATGTGAGCAAAAGGCCAGCAAAAGGCCAGGAACCGTAA
AAAGGCCGCGTTGCTGGCGTTTTTCCATAGGCTCCGCCCCCCTGACGAGCATCACAAAAATCGACGCTCA
AGTCAGAGGTGGCGAAACCCGACAGGACTATAAAGATACCAGGCGTTTCCCCCTGGAAGCTCCCTCGTGC
GCTCTCCTGTTCCGACCCTGCCGCTTACCGGATACCTGTCCGCCTTTCTCCCTTCGGGAAGCGTGGCGCT
TTCTCATAGCTCACGCTGTAGGTATCTCAGTTCGGTGTAGGTCGTTCGCTCCAAGCTGGGCTGTGTGCAC
GAACCCCCCGTTCAGCCCGACCGCTGCGCCTTATCCGGTAACTATCGTCTTGAGTCCAACCCGGTAAGAC
ACGACTTATCGCCACTGGCAGCAGCCACTGGTAACAGGATTAGCAGAGCGAGGTATGTAGGCGGTGCTAC
AGAGTTCTTGAAGTGGTGGCCTAACTACGGCTACACTAGAAGAACAGTATTTGGTATCTGCGCTCTGCTG
AAGCCAGTTACCTTCGGAAAAAGAGTTGGTAGCTCTTGATCCGGCAAACAAACCACCGCTGGTAGCGGTG
GTTTTTTTGTTTGCAAGCAGCAGATTACGCGCAGAAAAAAAGGATCTCAAGAAGATCCTTTGATCTTTTC
TACGGGGTCTGACGCTCAGTGGAACGAAAACTCACGTTAAGGGATTTTGGTCATGAGATTATCAAAAAGG
ATCTTCACCTAGATCCTTTTAAATTAAAAATGAAGTTTTAAATCAATCTAAAGTATATATGAGTAAACTT
GGTCTGACAGTTACCAATGCTTAATCAGTGAGGCACCTATCTCAGCGATCTGTCTATTTCGTTCATCCAT
AGTTGCCTGACTCCCCGTCGTGTAGATAACTACGATACGGGAGGGCTTACCATCTGGCCCCAGTGCTGCA
ATGATACCGCGAGACCCACGCTCACCGGCTCCAGATTTATCAGCAATAAACCAGCCAGCCGGAAGGGCCG
AGCGCAGAAGTGGTCCTGCAACTTTATCCGCCTCCATCCAGTCTATTAATTGTTGCCGGGAAGCTAGAGT
AAGTAGTTCGCCAGTTAATAGTTTGCGCAACGTTGTTGCCATTGCTACAGGCATCGTGGTGTCACGCTCG
TCGTTTGGTATGGCTTCATTCAGCTCCGGTTCCCAACGATCAAGGCGAGTTACATGATCCCCCATGTTGT
GCAAAAAAGCGGTTAGCTCCTTCGGTCCTCCGATCGTTGTCAGAAGTAAGTTGGCCGCAGTGTTATCACT
CATGGTTATGGCAGCACTGCATAATTCTCTTACTGTCATGCCATCCGTAAGATGCTTTTCTGTGACTGGT
GAGTACTCAACCAAGTCATTCTGAGAATAGTGTATGCGGCGACCGAGTTGCTCTTGCCCGGCGTCAATAC
GGGATAATACCGCGCCACATAGCAGAACTTTAAAAGTGCTCATCATTGGAAAACGTTCTTCGGGGCGAAA
ACTCTCAAGGATCTTACCGCTGTTGAGATCCAGTTCGATGTAACCCACTCGTGCACCCAACTGATCTTCA
GCATCTTTTACTTTCACCAGCGTTTCTGGGTGAGCAAAAACAGGAAGGCAAAATGCCGCAAAAAAGGGAA
TAAGGGCGACACGGAAATGTTGAATACTCATACTCTTCCTTTTTCAATATTATTGAAGCATTTATCAGGG
TTATTGTCTCATGAGCGGATACATATTTGAATGTATTTAGAAAAATAAACAAATAGGGGTTCCGCGCACA
TTTCCCCGAAAAGTGCCACCTGACGTCGACGGATCGG
